>Addgene plasmid #184488 | plentiCRISPv2_FDX1-1 | addgene full sequence | sequence record 365000 | Addgene NGS Result
TACCTACAGCGTGAGCTATGAGAAAGCGCCACGCTTCCCGAAGGGAGAAAGGCGGACAGGTATCCGGTAA
GCGGCAGGGTCGGAACAGGAGAGCGCACGAGGGAGCTTCCAGGGGGAAACGCCTGGTATCTTTATAGTCC
TGTCGGGTTTCGCCACCTCTGACTTGAGCGTCGATTTTTGTGATGCTCGTCAGGGGGGCGGAGCCTATGG
AAAAACGCCAGCAACGCGGCCTTTTTACGGTTCCTGGCCTTTTGCTGGCCTTTTGCTCACATGTTCTTTC
CTGCGTTATCCCCTGATTCTGTGGATAACCGTATTACCGCCTTTGAGTGAGCTGATACCGCTCGCCGCAG
CCGAACGACCGAGCGCAGCGAGTCAGTGAGCGAGGAAGCGGAAGAGCGCCCAATACGCAAACCGCCTCTC
CCCGCGCGTTGGCCGATTCATTAATGCAGCTGGCACGACAGGTTTCCCGACTGGAAAGCGGGCAGTGAGC
GCAACGCAATTAATGTGAGTTAGCTCACTCATTAGGCACCCCAGGCTTTACACTTTATGCTTCCGGCTCG
TATGTTGTGTGGAATTGTGAGCGGATAACAATTTCACACAGGAAACAGCTATGACCATGATTACGCCAAG
CGCGCAATTAACCCTCACTAAAGGGAACAAAAGCTGGAGCTGCAAGCTTAATGTAGTCTTATGCAATACT
CTTGTAGTCTTGCAACATGGTAACGATGAGTTAGCAACATGCCTTACAAGGAGAGAAAAAGCACCGTGCA
TGCCGATTGGTGGAAGTAAGGTGGTACGATCGTGCCTTATTAGGAAGGCAACAGACGGGTCTGACATGGA
TTGGACGAACCACTGAATTGCCGCATTGCAGAGATATTGTATTTAAGTGCCTAGCTCGATACATAAACGG
GTCTCTCTGGTTAGACCAGATCTGAGCCTGGGAGCTCTCTGGCTAACTAGGGAACCCACTGCTTAAGCCT
CAATAAAGCTTGCCTTGAGTGCTTCAAGTAGTGTGTGCCCGTCTGTTGTGTGACTCTGGTAACTAGAGAT
CCCTCAGACCCTTTTAGTCAGTGTGGAAAATCTCTAGCAGTGGCGCCCGAACAGGGACTTGAAAGCGAAA
GGGAAACCAGAGGAGCTCTCTCGACGCAGGACTCGGCTTGCTGAAGCGCGCACGGCAAGAGGCGAGGGGC
GGCGACTGGTGAGTACGCCAAAAATTTTGACTAGCGGAGGCTAGAAGGAGAGAGATGGGTGCGAGAGCGT
CAGTATTAAGCGGGGGAGAATTAGATCGCGATGGGAAAAAATTCGGTTAAGGCCAGGGGGAAAGAAAAAA
TATAAATTAAAACATATAGTATGGGCAAGCAGGGAGCTAGAACGATTCGCAGTTAATCCTGGCCTGTTAG
AAACATCAGAAGGCTGTAGACAAATACTGGGACAGCTACAACCATCCCTTCAGACAGGATCAGAAGAACT
TAGATCATTATATAATACAGTAGCAACCCTCTATTGTGTGCATCAAAGGATAGAGATAAAAGACACCAAG
GAAGCTTTAGACAAGATAGAGGAAGAGCAAAACAAAAGTAAGACCACCGCACAGCAAGCGGCCGCTGATC
TTCAGACCTGGAGGAGGAGATATGAGGGACAATTGGAGAAGTGAATTATATAAATATAAAGTAGTAAAAA
TTGAACCATTAGGAGTAGCACCCACCAAGGCAAAGAGAAGAGTGGTGCAGAGAGAAAAAAGAGCAGTGGG
AATAGGAGCTTTGTTCCTTGGGTTCTTGGGAGCAGCAGGAAGCACTATGGGCGCAGCGTCAATGACGCTG
ACGGTACAGGCCAGACAATTATTGTCTGGTATAGTGCAGCAGCAGAACAATTTGCTGAGGGCTATTGAGG
CGCAACAGCATCTGTTGCAACTCACAGTCTGGGGCATCAAGCAGCTCCAGGCAAGAATCCTGGCTGTGGA
AAGATACCTAAAGGATCAACAGCTCCTGGGGATTTGGGGTTGCTCTGGAAAACTCATTTGCACCACTGCT
GTGCCTTGGAATGCTAGTTGGAGTAATAAATCTCTGGAACAGATTTGGAATCACACGACCTGGATGGAGT
GGGACAGAGAAATTAACAATTACACAAGCTTAATACACTCCTTAATTGAAGAATCGCAAAACCAGCAAGA
AAAGAATGAACAAGAATTATTGGAATTAGATAAATGGGCAAGTTTGTGGAATTGGTTTAACATAACAAAT
TGGCTGTGGTATATAAAATTATTCATAATGATAGTAGGAGGCTTGGTAGGTTTAAGAATAGTTTTTGCTG
TACTTTCTATAGTGAATAGAGTTAGGCAGGGATATTCACCATTATCGTTTCAGACCCACCTCCCAACCCC
GAGGGGACCCAGAGAGGGCCTATTTCCCATGATTCCTTCATATTTGCATATACGATACAAGGCTGTTAGA
GAGATAATTAGAATTAATTTGACTGTAAACACAAAGATATTAGTACAAAATACGTGACGTAGAAAGTAAT
AATTTCTTGGGTAGTTTGCAGTTTTAAAATTATGTTTTAAAATGGACTATCATATGCTTACCGTAACTTG
AAAGTATTTCGATTTCTTGGCTTTATATATCTTGTGGAAAGGACGAAACACCGGCAGGCCGCTGGATCCA
GCGGTTTTAGAGCTAGAAATAGCAAGTTAAAATAAGGCTAGTCCGTTATCAACTTGAAAAAGTGGCACCG
AGTCGGTGCTTTTTTGAATTCTAGATCTTGAGACAAATGGCAGTATTCATCCACAATTTTAAAAGAAAAG
GGGGGATTGGGGGGTACAGTGCAGGGGAAAGAATAGTAGACATAATAGCAACAGACATACAAACTAAAGA
ATTACAAAAACAAATTACAAAAATTCAAAATTTTCGGGTTTATTACAGGGACAGCAGAGATCCACTTTGG
CGCCGGCTCGAGTGGCTCCGGTGCCCGTCAGTGGGCAGAGCGCACATCGCCCACAGTCCCCGAGAAGTTG
GGGGGAGGGGTCGGCAATTGAACCGGTGCCTAGAGAAGGTGGCGCGGGGTAAACTGGGAAAGTGATGTCG
TGTACTGGCTCCGCCTTTTTCCCGAGGGTGGGGGAGAACCGTATATAAGTGCAGTAGTCGCCGTGAACGT
TCTTTTTCGCAACGGGTTTGCCGCCAGAACACAGGTGTCGTGACGCGGGATCCGCCACCATGGATTACAA
AGACGATGACGATAAGATGGCCCCAAAGAAGAAGCGGAAGGTCGGTATCCACGGAGTCCCAGCAGCCGAC
AAGAAGTACAGCATCGGCCTGGACATCGGCACCAACTCTGTGGGCTGGGCCGTGATCACCGACGAGTACA
AGGTGCCCAGCAAGAAATTCAAGGTGCTGGGCAACACCGACCGGCACAGCATCAAGAAGAACCTGATCGG
AGCCCTGCTGTTCGACAGCGGCGAAACAGCCGAGGCCACCCGGCTGAAGAGAACCGCCAGAAGAAGATAC
ACCAGACGGAAGAACCGGATCTGCTATCTGCAAGAGATCTTCAGCAACGAGATGGCCAAGGTGGACGACA
GCTTCTTCCACAGACTGGAAGAGTCCTTCCTGGTGGAAGAGGATAAGAAGCACGAGCGGCACCCCATCTT
CGGCAACATCGTGGACGAGGTGGCCTACCACGAGAAGTACCCCACCATCTACCACCTGAGAAAGAAACTG
GTGGACAGCACCGACAAGGCCGACCTGCGGCTGATCTATCTGGCCCTGGCCCACATGATCAAGTTCCGGG
GCCACTTCCTGATCGAGGGCGACCTGAACCCCGACAACAGCGACGTGGACAAGCTGTTCATCCAGCTGGT
GCAGACCTACAACCAGCTGTTCGAGGAAAACCCCATCAACGCCAGCGGCGTGGACGCCAAGGCCATCCTG
TCTGCCAGACTGAGCAAGAGCAGACGGCTGGAAAATCTGATCGCCCAGCTGCCCGGCGAGAAGAAGAATG
GCCTGTTCGGAAACCTGATTGCCCTGAGCCTGGGCCTGACCCCCAACTTCAAGAGCAACTTCGACCTGGC
CGAGGATGCCAAACTGCAGCTGAGCAAGGACACCTACGACGACGACCTGGACAACCTGCTGGCCCAGATC
GGCGACCAGTACGCCGACCTGTTTCTGGCCGCCAAGAACCTGTCCGACGCCATCCTGCTGAGCGACATCC
TGAGAGTGAACACCGAGATCACCAAGGCCCCCCTGAGCGCCTCTATGATCAAGAGATACGACGAGCACCA
CCAGGACCTGACCCTGCTGAAAGCTCTCGTGCGGCAGCAGCTGCCTGAGAAGTACAAAGAGATTTTCTTC
GACCAGAGCAAGAACGGCTACGCCGGCTACATTGACGGCGGAGCCAGCCAGGAAGAGTTCTACAAGTTCA
TCAAGCCCATCCTGGAAAAGATGGACGGCACCGAGGAACTGCTCGTGAAGCTGAACAGAGAGGACCTGCT
GCGGAAGCAGCGGACCTTCGACAACGGCAGCATCCCCCACCAGATCCACCTGGGAGAGCTGCACGCCATT
CTGCGGCGGCAGGAAGATTTTTACCCATTCCTGAAGGACAACCGGGAAAAGATCGAGAAGATCCTGACCT
TCCGCATCCCCTACTACGTGGGCCCTCTGGCCAGGGGAAACAGCAGATTCGCCTGGATGACCAGAAAGAG
CGAGGAAACCATCACCCCCTGGAACTTCGAGGAAGTGGTGGACAAGGGCGCTTCCGCCCAGAGCTTCATC
GAGCGGATGACCAACTTCGATAAGAACCTGCCCAACGAGAAGGTGCTGCCCAAGCACAGCCTGCTGTACG
AGTACTTCACCGTGTATAACGAGCTGACCAAAGTGAAATACGTGACCGAGGGAATGAGAAAGCCCGCCTT
CCTGAGCGGCGAGCAGAAAAAGGCCATCGTGGACCTGCTGTTCAAGACCAACCGGAAAGTGACCGTGAAG
CAGCTGAAAGAGGACTACTTCAAGAAAATCGAGTGCTTCGACTCCGTGGAAATCTCCGGCGTGGAAGATC
GGTTCAACGCCTCCCTGGGCACATACCACGATCTGCTGAAAATTATCAAGGACAAGGACTTCCTGGACAA
TGAGGAAAACGAGGACATTCTGGAAGATATCGTGCTGACCCTGACACTGTTTGAGGACAGAGAGATGATC
GAGGAACGGCTGAAAACCTATGCCCACCTGTTCGACGACAAAGTGATGAAGCAGCTGAAGCGGCGGAGAT
ACACCGGCTGGGGCAGGCTGAGCCGGAAGCTGATCAACGGCATCCGGGACAAGCAGTCCGGCAAGACAAT
CCTGGATTTCCTGAAGTCCGACGGCTTCGCCAACAGAAACTTCATGCAGCTGATCCACGACGACAGCCTG
ACCTTTAAAGAGGACATCCAGAAAGCCCAGGTGTCCGGCCAGGGCGATAGCCTGCACGAGCACATTGCCA
ATCTGGCCGGCAGCCCCGCCATTAAGAAGGGCATCCTGCAGACAGTGAAGGTGGTGGACGAGCTCGTGAA
AGTGATGGGCCGGCACAAGCCCGAGAACATCGTGATCGAAATGGCCAGAGAGAACCAGACCACCCAGAAG
GGACAGAAGAACAGCCGCGAGAGAATGAAGCGGATCGAAGAGGGCATCAAAGAGCTGGGCAGCCAGATCC
TGAAAGAACACCCCGTGGAAAACACCCAGCTGCAGAACGAGAAGCTGTACCTGTACTACCTGCAGAATGG
GCGGGATATGTACGTGGACCAGGAACTGGACATCAACCGGCTGTCCGACTACGATGTGGACCATATCGTG
CCTCAGAGCTTTCTGAAGGACGACTCCATCGACAACAAGGTGCTGACCAGAAGCGACAAGAACCGGGGCA
AGAGCGACAACGTGCCCTCCGAAGAGGTCGTGAAGAAGATGAAGAACTACTGGCGGCAGCTGCTGAACGC
CAAGCTGATTACCCAGAGAAAGTTCGACAATCTGACCAAGGCCGAGAGAGGCGGCCTGAGCGAACTGGAT
AAGGCCGGCTTCATCAAGAGACAGCTGGTGGAAACCCGGCAGATCACAAAGCACGTGGCACAGATCCTGG
ACTCCCGGATGAACACTAAGTACGACGAGAATGACAAGCTGATCCGGGAAGTGAAAGTGATCACCCTGAA
GTCCAAGCTGGTGTCCGATTTCCGGAAGGATTTCCAGTTTTACAAAGTGCGCGAGATCAACAACTACCAC
CACGCCCACGACGCCTACCTGAACGCCGTCGTGGGAACCGCCCTGATCAAAAAGTACCCTAAGCTGGAAA
GCGAGTTCGTGTACGGCGACTACAAGGTGTACGACGTGCGGAAGATGATCGCCAAGAGCGAGCAGGAAAT
CGGCAAGGCTACCGCCAAGTACTTCTTCTACAGCAACATCATGAACTTTTTCAAGACCGAGATTACCCTG
GCCAACGGCGAGATCCGGAAGCGGCCTCTGATCGAGACAAACGGCGAAACCGGGGAGATCGTGTGGGATA
AGGGCCGGGATTTTGCCACCGTGCGGAAAGTGCTGAGCATGCCCCAAGTGAATATCGTGAAAAAGACCGA
GGTGCAGACAGGCGGCTTCAGCAAAGAGTCTATCCTGCCCAAGAGGAACAGCGATAAGCTGATCGCCAGA
AAGAAGGACTGGGACCCTAAGAAGTACGGCGGCTTCGACAGCCCCACCGTGGCCTATTCTGTGCTGGTGG
TGGCCAAAGTGGAAAAGGGCAAGTCCAAGAAACTGAAGAGTGTGAAAGAGCTGCTGGGGATCACCATCAT
GGAAAGAAGCAGCTTCGAGAAGAATCCCATCGACTTTCTGGAAGCCAAGGGCTACAAAGAAGTGAAAAAG
GACCTGATCATCAAGCTGCCTAAGTACTCCCTGTTCGAGCTGGAAAACGGCCGGAAGAGAATGCTGGCCT
CTGCCGGCGAACTGCAGAAGGGAAACGAACTGGCCCTGCCCTCCAAATATGTGAACTTCCTGTACCTGGC
CAGCCACTATGAGAAGCTGAAGGGCTCCCCCGAGGATAATGAGCAGAAACAGCTGTTTGTGGAACAGCAC
AAGCACTACCTGGACGAGATCATCGAGCAGATCAGCGAGTTCTCCAAGAGAGTGATCCTGGCCGACGCTA
ATCTGGACAAAGTGCTGTCCGCCTACAACAAGCACCGGGATAAGCCCATCAGAGAGCAGGCCGAGAATAT
CATCCACCTGTTTACCCTGACCAATCTGGGAGCCCCTGCCGCCTTCAAGTACTTTGACACCACCATCGAC
CGGAAGAGGTACACCAGCACCAAAGAGGTGCTGGACGCCACCCTGATCCACCAGAGCATCACCGGCCTGT
ACGAGACACGGATCGACCTGTCTCAGCTGGGAGGCGACAAGCGTCCTGCTGCTACTAAGAAAGCTGGTCA
AGCTAAGAAAAAGAAAGCTAGCGGCAGCGGCGCCACCAACTTCAGCCTGCTGAAGCAGGCCGGCGACGTG
GAGGAGAACCCCGGCCCCATGACCGAGTACAAGCCCACGGTGCGCCTCGCCACCCGCGACGACGTCCCCA
GGGCCGTACGCACCCTCGCCGCCGCGTTCGCCGACTACCCCGCCACGCGCCACACCGTCGATCCGGACCG
CCACATCGAGCGGGTCACCGAGCTGCAAGAACTCTTCCTCACGCGCGTCGGGCTCGACATCGGCAAGGTG
TGGGTCGCGGACGACGGCGCCGCGGTGGCGGTCTGGACCACGCCGGAGAGCGTCGAAGCGGGGGCGGTGT
TCGCCGAGATCGGCCCGCGCATGGCCGAGTTGAGCGGTTCCCGGCTGGCCGCGCAGCAACAGATGGAAGG
CCTCCTGGCGCCGCACCGGCCCAAGGAGCCCGCGTGGTTCCTGGCCACCGTCGGAGTCTCGCCCGACCAC
CAGGGCAAGGGTCTGGGCAGCGCCGTCGTGCTCCCCGGAGTGGAGGCGGCCGAGCGCGCCGGGGTGCCCG
CCTTCCTGGAGACCTCCGCGCCCCGCAACCTCCCCTTCTACGAGCGGCTCGGCTTCACCGTCACCGCCGA
CGTCGAGGTGCCCGAAGGACCGCGCACCTGGTGCATGACCCGCAAGCCCGGTGCCTGAACGCGTTAAGTC
GACAATCAACCTCTGGATTACAAAATTTGTGAAAGATTGACTGGTATTCTTAACTATGTTGCTCCTTTTA
CGCTATGTGGATACGCTGCTTTAATGCCTTTGTATCATGCTATTGCTTCCCGTATGGCTTTCATTTTCTC
CTCCTTGTATAAATCCTGGTTGCTGTCTCTTTATGAGGAGTTGTGGCCCGTTGTCAGGCAACGTGGCGTG
GTGTGCACTGTGTTTGCTGACGCAACCCCCACTGGTTGGGGCATTGCCACCACCTGTCAGCTCCTTTCCG
GGACTTTCGCTTTCCCCCTCCCTATTGCCACGGCGGAACTCATCGCCGCCTGCCTTGCCCGCTGCTGGAC
AGGGGCTCGGCTGTTGGGCACTGACAATTCCGTGGTGTTGTCGGGGAAATCATCGTCCTTTCCTTGGCTG
CTCGCCTGTGTTGCCACCTGGATTCTGCGCGGGACGTCCTTCTGCTACGTCCCTTCGGCCCTCAATCCAG
CGGACCTTCCTTCCCGCGGCCTGCTGCCGGCTCTGCGGCCTCTTCCGCGTCTTCGCCTTCGCCCTCAGAC
GAGTCGGATCTCCCTTTGGGCCGCCTCCCCGCGTCGACTTTAAGACCAATGACTTACAAGGCAGCTGTAG
ATCTTAGCCACTTTTTAAAAGAAAAGGGGGGACTGGAAGGGCTAATTCACTCCCAACGAAGACAAGATCT
GCTTTTTGCTTGTACTGGGTCTCTCTGGTTAGACCAGATCTGAGCCTGGGAGCTCTCTGGCTAACTAGGG
AACCCACTGCTTAAGCCTCAATAAAGCTTGCCTTGAGTGCTTCAAGTAGTGTGTGCCCGTCTGTTGTGTG
ACTCTGGTAACTAGAGATCCCTCAGACCCTTTTAGTCAGTGTGGAAAATCTCTAGCAGTACGTATAGTAG
TTCATGTCATCTTATTATTCAGTATTTATAACTTGCAAAGAAATGAATATCAGAGAGTGAGAGGAACTTG
TTTATTGCAGCTTATAATGGTTACAAATAAAGCAATAGCATCACAAATTTCACAAATAAAGCATTTTTTT
CACTGCATTCTAGTTGTGGTTTGTCCAAACTCATCAATGTATCTTATCATGTCTGGCTCTAGCTATCCCG
CCCCTAACTCCGCCCATCCCGCCCCTAACTCCGCCCAGTTCCGCCCATTCTCCGCCCCATGGCTGACTAA
TTTTTTTTATTTATGCAGAGGCCGAGGCCGCCTCGGCCTCTGAGCTATTCCAGAAGTAGTGAGGAGGCTT
TTTTGGAGGCCTAGGGACGTACCCAATTCGCCCTATAGTGAGTCGTATTACGCGCGCTCACTGGCCGTCG
TTTTACAACGTCGTGACTGGGAAAACCCTGGCGTTACCCAACTTAATCGCCTTGCAGCACATCCCCCTTT
CGCCAGCTGGCGTAATAGCGAAGAGGCCCGCACCGATCGCCCTTCCCAACAGTTGCGCAGCCTGAATGGC
GAATGGG
[124 nt withheld, positions 9598-9721]
C
[91 nt withheld, positions 9723-9813]
A
[49 nt withheld, positions 9815-9863]
CCTTTGACGTTGGAGTCCACGTTCTTT
[37 nt withheld, positions 9891-9927]
ACCCTATCTCGGTCTATTCTTTTGATTTATAAGGGATTTTGCCGATTTCGGCCTATTGGTTAAAAAATGA
GCTGATTTAACAAAAATTTAACGCGAATTTTAACAAAATATTAACGCTTACAATTTAGGTGGCACTTTTC
GGGGAAATGTGCGCGGAACCCCTATTTGTTTATTTTTCTAAATACATTCAAATATGTATCCGCTCATGAG
ACAATAACCCTGATAAATGCTTCAATAATATTGAAAAAGGAAGAGTATGAGTATTCAACATTTCCGTGTC
GCCCTTATTCCCTTTTTTGCGGCATTTTGCCTTCCTGTTTTTGCTCACCCAGAAACGCTGGTGAAAGTAA
AAGATGCTGAAGATCAGTTGGGTGCACGAGTGGGTTACATCGAACTGGATCTCAACAGCGGTAAGATCCT
TGAGAGTTTTCGCCCCGAAGAACGTTTTCCAATGATGAGCACTTTTAAAGTTCTGCTATGTGGCGCGGTA
TTATCCCGTATTGACGCCGGGCAAGAGCAACTCGGTCGCCGCATACACTATTCTCAGAATGACTTGGTTG
AGTACTCACCAGTCACAGAAAAGCATCTTACGGATGGCATGACAGTAAGAGAATTATGCAGTGCTGCCAT
AACCATGAGTGATAACACTGCGGCCAACTTACTTCTGACAACGATCGGAGGACCGAAGGAGCTAACCGCT
TTTTTGCACAACATGGGGGATCATGTAACTCGCCTTGATCGTTGGGAACCGGAGCTGAATGAAGCCATAC
CAAACGACGAGCGTGACACCACGATGCCTGTAGCAATGGCAACAACGTTGCGCAAACTATTAACTGGCGA
ACTACTTACTCTAGCTTCCCGGCAACAATTAATAGACTGGATGGAGGCGGATAAAGTTGCAGGACCACTT
CTGCGCTCGGCCCTTCCGGCTGGCTGGTTTATTGCTGATAAATCTGGAGCCGGTGAGCGTGGGTCTCGCG
GTATCATTGCAGCACTGGGGCCAGATGGTAAGCCCTCCCGTATCGTAGTTATCTACACGACGGGGAGTCA
GGCAACTATGGATGAACGAAATAGACAGATCGCTGAGATAGGTGCCTCACTGATTAAGCATTGGTAACTG
TCAGACCAAGTTTACTCATATATACTTTAGATTGATTTAAAACTTCATTTTTAATTTAAAAGGATCTAGG
TGAAGATCCTTTTTGATAATCTCATGACCAAAATCCCTTAACGTGAGTTTTCGTTCCACTGAGCGTCAGA
CCCCGTAGAAAAGATCAAAGGATCTTCTTGAGATCCTTTTTTTCTGCGCGTAATCTGCTGCTTGCAAACA
AAAAAACCACCGCTACCAGCGGTGGTTTGTTTGCCGGATCAAGAGCTACCAACTCTTTTTCCGAAGGTAA
CTGGCTTCAGCAGAGCGCAGATACCAAATACTGTTCTTCTAGTGTAGCCGTAGTTAGGCCACCACTTCAA
GAACTCTGTAGCACCGCCTACATACCTCGCTCTGCTAATCCTGTTACCAGTGGCTGCTGCCAGTGGCGAT
AAGTCGTGTCTTACCGGGTTGGACTCAAGACGATAGTTACCGGATAAGGCGCAGCGGTCGGGCTGAACGG
GGGGTTCGTGCACACAGCCCAGCTTGGAGCGAACGACCTACACCGAACTGAGA
Features (pLannotate 1.2.2; 29 found; start..end, strand, type, name):
    396..488     +  CDS            lacI (fragment): lac repressor; lacI; The lac repressor binds to the lac operator to inhibit transcription in E. coli. This inhibition can be relieved by adding lactose or isopropyl-β-D-thiogalactopyranoside (IPTG).
    501..522     +  protein_bind   CAP binding site: CAP binding activates transcription in the presence of cAMP. E. coli catabolite activator protein
    537..567     +  promoter       lac promoter: promoter for the E. coli lac operon
    571..593     +  protein_bind   lac operator (fragment): The lac repressor binds to the lac operator to inhibit transcription in E. coli. This inhibition can be relieved by adding lactose or isopropyl-β-D-thiogalactopyranoside (IPTG). lac repressor encoded by lacI
    636..654     +  promoter       T3 promoter: promoter for bacteriophage T3 RNA polymerase
    682..908     +  promoter       RSV promoter: Rous sarcoma virus enhancer/promoter
    909..1089    +  LTR            5' LTR (truncated): truncated 5' long terminal repeat (LTR) from HIV-1
   1136..1261    +  misc_feature   HIV-1 Ψ: packaging signal of human immunodeficiency virus type 1
   1245..1608    +  CDS            HIV-1 gag (fragment): gag protein from human immunodeficiency virus 1; gag
   1754..1987    +  misc_feature   RRE: The Rev response element (RRE) of HIV-1 allows for Rev-dependent mRNA export from the nucleus to the cytoplasm.
   2364..2390    +  CDS            Rev (fragment): human immunodeficiency virus 1 (HIV-1) Rev protein; rev; enhances nuclear export of unspliced and incompletely spliced viral mRNAs
   2394..2634    +  promoter       U6 promoter: RNA polymerase III promoter for human U6 snRNA
   2664..2739    +  misc_RNA       gRNA scaffold: guide RNA scaffold for the Streptococcus pyogenes CRISPR/Cas9 system
   2787..2904    +  misc_feature   cPPT/CTS: central polypurine tract and central termination sequence of HIV-1
   2973..3184    +  promoter       EF-1α core promoter: core promoter for human elongation factor EF-1α
   3288..4889    +  CDS            Cas9(N): N-terminal portion of Streptococcus pyogenes Cas9 (Zetsche et al., 2015)
   4890..7388    +  CDS            Cas9(C): C-terminal portion of Streptococcus pyogenes Cas9 (Zetsche et al., 2015)
   7509..8108    +  CDS            PuroR (fragment): puromycin N-acetyltransferase; pac from Streptomyces; confers resistance to puromycin
   8124..8712    +  misc_feature   WPRE: woodchuck hepatitis virus posttranscriptional regulatory element
   8763..8782    +  misc_feature   cPPT/CTS (fragment): central polypurine tract and central termination sequence of HIV-1
   8784..9017    +  LTR            3' LTR (ΔU3): self-inactivating 3' long terminal repeat (LTR) from HIV-1
   9095..9216    +  polyA_signal   SV40 poly(A) signal: SV40 polyadenylation signal
   9256..9391    +  rep_origin     SV40 ori: SV40 origin of replication
   9412..9430    -  promoter       T7 promoter: promoter for bacteriophage T7 RNA polymerase
   9438..9593    +  CDS            lacZα (fragment): LacZα fragment of β-galactosidase; lacZ fragment
   9598..10026   +  rep_origin     f1 ori (sequence partly withheld): f1 bacteriophage origin of replication; arrow indicates direction of (+) strand synthesis
  10079..10183   +  promoter       AmpR promoter: bla
  10184..11044   +  CDS            AmpR: β-lactamase; bla; confers resistance to ampicillin, carbenicillin, and related antibiotics
  11215..213     +  rep_origin     ori (across the origin): high-copy-number ColE1/pMB1/pBR322/pUC origin of replication
