[The description below was written by a language model from this plasmid's Addgene catalogue record and pLannotate feature annotations shown in this document.]
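Description:
plentiCRISPv2_FDX1-1 is an all-in-one lentiviral CRISPR vector built on the plentiCRISPv2 backbone and designed to target the human FDX1 gene (also known as ADX or FDX). It is propagated in E. coli as a high-copy plasmid through a ColE1/pUC-type origin with ampicillin selection from the β-lactamase gene. The backbone also carries an f1 origin, an SV40 origin and poly(A) signal, and remnants of a lac/lacZα cloning region with T3 and T7 promoters. The sequenced record is 11,590 nt long.

The transfer cassette has a third-generation, self-inactivating layout. An RSV promoter drives a truncated HIV-1 5' LTR, followed by the Ψ packaging signal with a partial gag sequence, the Rev response element for Rev-dependent nuclear export of the genomic RNA, a cPPT/CTS element, WPRE to enhance transcript expression, and a ΔU3 3' LTR that inactivates LTR promoter activity after integration.

Two expression units sit between the LTRs. A human U6 RNA polymerase III promoter transcribes the FDX1-directed spacer fused to the Streptococcus pyogenes guide RNA scaffold. An EF-1α core promoter drives S. pyogenes Cas9, which is annotated here as contiguous N- and C-terminal portions. A puromycin N-acetyltransferase coding sequence lies downstream of Cas9. The feature table does not annotate the linker between the two. Transduced mammalian cells can therefore be selected with puromycin while expressing both nuclease and guide from one integrated provirus.

The "-1" in the name suggests that this is one of several FDX1 guides. The associated publication concerns copper-induced cell death and lipoylated TCA cycle proteins, which is consistent with use of the vector for FDX1 knockout in human cells.
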