Addgene plasmid #184488: plentiCRISPv2_FDX1-1
Purpose: Lentivirus all in one CRISPR vector targeting human FDX1 gene
Depositing lab: Todd Golub & Peter Tsvetkov. Depositing organization: Broad Institute. Publication: Copper induces cell death by targeting lipoylated TCA cycle proteins. Tsvetkov P, Coy S, Petrova B, Dreishpoon M, Verma A, Abdusamad M, Rossen J, Joesch-Cohen L, Humeidi R, Spangler RD, Eaton JK, Frenkel E, Kocak M, Corsello SM, Lutsenko S, Kanarek N, Santagata S, Golub TR. Science. 2022 Mar 18;375(6586):1254-1261. doi: 10.1126/science.abf0529. Epub 2022 Mar 17. PubMed 35298263.
Backbone
  Vector backbone: plentiCRISPv2
  Vector type: Lentiviral
  Selectable markers: Puromycin
Growth in bacteria
  Bacterial resistance: Ampicillin, 100 μg/mL
  Growth temperature: 37°C
  Growth strain: NEB Stable
  Copy number: High Copy
Gene/Insert
  Gene/Insert name: FDX1
  gRNA/shRNA sequence: CACCGGCAGGCCGCTGGATCCAGCG
  Species: H. sapiens (human)
  Entrez Gene: FDX1 (a.k.a. ADX, FDX, LOH11CR1D)
  Cloning method: Restriction Enzyme; 5′ cloning site Unknown (unknown if destroyed); 3′ cloning site Unknown (unknown if destroyed)
Terms and licenses: Academic/Nonprofit Terms; Industry Terms: Not Available to Industry
How to cite: plentiCRISPv2_FDX1-1 was a gift from Todd Golub & Peter Tsvetkov (Addgene plasmid # 184488 ; http://n2t.net/addgene:184488 ; RRID:Addgene_184488)
